Addgene plasmid #96900: FlagETR3 (CELF2)
Purpose: expression of Flag-tagged human CELF2 (aka CUGBP2)
Depositing lab: Thomas Cooper. Depositing organization: Baylor College of Medicine. Publication: A bichromatic fluorescent reporter for cell-based screens of alternative splicing. Orengo JP, Bundman D, Cooper TA. Nucleic Acids Res. 2006;34(22):e148. Epub 2006 Nov 16. 10.1093/nar/gkl967 PubMed 17142220.
Backbone
  Vector backbone: pcDNA3.1 HisC
  Backbone size w/o insert (bp): 5456
  Total vector size (bp): 6958
  Vector type: Mammalian Expression
Growth in bacteria
  Bacterial resistance: Ampicillin, 100 μg/mL
  Growth temperature: 37°C
  Growth strain: DH5alpha
  Copy number: High Copy
Gene/Insert
  Gene/Insert name: human CELF2 cDNA (alt names: ETR3; CUGBP2)
  Species: H. sapiens (human)
  Insert size (bp): 1502
  Entrez Gene: CELF2 (a.k.a. BRUNOL3, CELF-2, CUG-BP2, CUGBP2, DEE97, ETR-3, ETR3, NAPOR)
  Promoter: CMV
  Tag / fusion protein: Flag
  Cloning method: Restriction Enzyme; 5′ cloning site KpnI (not destroyed); 3′ cloning site XbaI (not destroyed)
  Sequencing primers: 5′ TAATACGACTCACTATA; 3′ CAGAATAGAATGACACCTAC
Terms and licenses: Academic/Nonprofit Terms; Industry Terms: Not Available to Industry
How to cite: FlagETR3 (CELF2) was a gift from Thomas Cooper (Addgene plasmid # 96900 ; http://n2t.net/addgene:96900 ; RRID:Addgene_96900)
