[The description below was written by a language model from this plasmid's Addgene catalogue record and pLannotate feature annotations shown in this document.]
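Description:
FlagETR3 (CELF2) is a mammalian expression plasmid built on the pcDNA3.1 HisC backbone that drives production of Flag-tagged human CELF2, an RNA-binding protein also known as ETR3 or CUGBP2. It is propagated in E. coli through a high-copy ColE1/pUC-type origin and selected with ampicillin via the β-lactamase gene and its own promoter. An f1 origin is also present for single-stranded DNA production. For selection in mammalian cells, the backbone carries a neomycin phosphotransferase gene under the SV40 enhancer/early promoter with an SV40 polyadenylation signal, which would allow G418 selection of stable transfectants. Small annotated fragments (bom, lac promoter/operator, lacI, ble and a short match to an HIV-1 LTR) appear to be backbone remnants or incidental matches rather than functional parts of the design.

The expression cassette consists of the CMV immediate-early enhancer and promoter, followed by a T7 promoter that can serve for in vitro transcription or as a sequencing primer site. A FLAG epitope lies immediately upstream of, and contiguous with, the CELF2 coding sequence, giving an N-terminally tagged protein, and the transcript is terminated by the bovine growth hormone polyadenylation signal. The roughly 1.5 kb cDNA was inserted between KpnI and XbaI sites, both retained. No His tag is annotated despite the backbone name. The sequenced record is 6,890 nt, slightly shorter than the catalogue total of 6,958 bp.

CELF2 regulates alternative splicing, mRNA translation and stability, including promoting inclusion of TNNT2 exon 5. The plasmid is suited to overexpressing the tagged factor in cultured cells, and the associated work concerns fluorescent reporter-based screening of alternative splicing.
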