Features (pLannotate 1.2.2; 21 found; start..end, strand, type, name):
     28..80      -  misc_feature   bom (fragment): basis of mobility region from pBR322
    235..614     +  enhancer       CMV enhancer: human cytomegalovirus immediate early enhancer
    615..818     +  promoter       CMV promoter: human cytomegalovirus (CMV) immediate early promoter
    814..847     +  LTR            5' LTR (truncated) (fragment): truncated 5' long terminal repeat (LTR) from HIV-1
    863..881     +  promoter       T7 promoter: promoter for bacteriophage T7 RNA polymerase
    922..945     +  CDS            FLAG: FLAG® epitope tag, followed by an enterokinase cleavage site
    946..2430    +  CDS            CELF2: CELF2_HUMAN - Also known as BRUNOL3, CUGBP2, ETR3, NAPOR. Experimental evidence at protein level: Swiss-Prot protein existence level 1. RNA-binding protein implicated in the regulation of several post-transcriptional events. Involved in pre-mRNA alternative splicing, mRNA translation and stability. Mediates exon inclusion and/or exclusion in pre-mRNA that are subject to tissue-specific and developmentally regulated alternative splicing. Specifically activates exon 5 inclusion of TNNT2 in embryonic, but not adult, skeletal muscle. Activates TNNT2 exon 5 inclusion by antagonizing the repressive
   2487..2711    +  polyA_signal   bGH poly(A) signal: bovine growth hormone polyadenylation signal
   2715..2736    +  promoter       SV40 promoter (fragment): SV40 enhancer and early promoter
   2757..3185    +  rep_origin     f1 ori (sequence partly withheld): f1 bacteriophage origin of replication; arrow indicates direction of (+) strand synthesis
   3199..3528    +  promoter       SV40 promoter: SV40 enhancer and early promoter
   3595..4386    +  CDS            neo: KKA2_KLEPN - Also known as kan, nptII. Experimental evidence at protein level: Swiss-Prot protein existence level 1. Resistance to kanamycin, neomycin, paromomycin, ribostamycin, butirosin and gentamicin B. From Klebsiella pneumoniae.
   4410..4568    +  CDS            ble (fragment): BLE_KLEPN - Experimental evidence at protein level: Swiss-Prot protein existence level 1. Binding protein with a strong affinity to the bleomycin family of antibiotics. Binds to CL990; an antimitotic-antibiotic compound. From Klebsiella pneumoniae.
   4563..4684    +  polyA_signal   SV40 poly(A) signal: SV40 polyadenylation signal
   4757..4773    -  protein_bind   lac operator: The lac repressor binds to the lac operator to inhibit transcription in E. coli. This inhibition can be relieved by adding lactose or isopropyl-β-D-thiogalactopyranoside (IPTG). lac repressor encoded by lacI
   4781..4811    -  promoter       lac promoter: promoter for the E. coli lac operon
   4826..4847    -  protein_bind   CAP binding site: CAP binding activates transcription in the presence of cAMP. E. coli catabolite activator protein
   4860..4952    -  CDS            lacI (fragment): lac repressor; lacI; The lac repressor binds to the lac operator to inhibit transcription in E. coli. This inhibition can be relieved by adding lactose or isopropyl-β-D-thiogalactopyranoside (IPTG).
   5135..5723    -  rep_origin     ori: high-copy-number ColE1/pMB1/pBR322/pUC origin of replication
   5894..6754    -  CDS            AmpR: β-lactamase; bla; confers resistance to ampicillin, carbenicillin, and related antibiotics
   6755..6859    -  promoter       AmpR promoter: bla
>Addgene plasmid #96900 | FlagETR3 (CELF2) | addgene full sequence | sequence record 192189 | Addgene NGS Result
GACGGATCGGGAGATCTCCCGATCCCCTATGGTGCACTCTCAGTACAATCTGCTCTGATGCCGCATAGTT
AAGCCAGTATCTGCTCCCTGCTTGTGTGTTGGAGGTCGCTGAGTAGTGCGCGAGCAAAATTTAAGCTACA
ACAAGGCAAGGCTTGACCGACAATTGCATGAAGAATCTGCTTAGGGTTAGGCGTTTTGCGCTGCTTCGCG
ATGTACGGGCCAGATATACGCGTTGACATTGATTATTGACTAGTTATTAATAGTAATCAATTACGGGGTC
ATTAGTTCATAGCCCATATATGGAGTTCCGCGTTACATAACTTACGGTAAATGGCCCGCCTGGCTGACCG
CCCAACGACCCCCGCCCATTGACGTCAATAATGACGTATGTTCCCATAGTAACGCCAATAGGGACTTTCC
ATTGACGTCAATGGGTGGAGTATTTACGGTAAACTGCCCACTTGGCAGTACATCAAGTGTATCATATGCC
AAGTACGCCCCCTATTGACGTCAATGACGGTAAATGGCCCGCCTGGCATTATGCCCAGTACATGACCTTA
TGGGACTTTCCTACTTGGCAGTACATCTACGTATTAGTCATCGCTATTACCATGGTGATGCGGTTTTGGC
AGTACATCAATGGGCGTGGATAGCGGTTTGACTCACGGGGATTTCCAAGTCTCCACCCCATTGACGTCAA
TGGGAGTTTGTTTTGGCACCAAAATCAACGGGACTTTCCAAAATGTCGTAACAACTCCGCCCCATTGACG
CAAATGGGCGGTAGGCGTGTACGGTGGGAGGTCTATATAAGCAGAGCTCTCTGGCTAACTAGAGAACCCA
CTGCTTACTGGCTTATCGAAATTAATACGACTCACTATAGGGAGACCCAAGCTGGCTAGCGTTTAAACTT
AAGCTTCCATGGATTACAAGGATGACGATGACAAGGGGGTACCAGGATCTATGAACGGAGCTTTGGATCA
CTCAGACCAACCAGACCCAGATGCCATTAAGATGTTTGTCGGACAGATCCCCCGGTCATGGTCGGAAAAG
GAGCTGAAAGAACTTTTTGAGCCTTACGGAGCCGTCTACCAGATCAACGTCCTCCGGGACCGGAGTCAGA
ACCCTCCGCAGAGTAAAGGTTGTTGTTTCGTAACATTTTATACAAGAAAAGCTGCACTTGAGGCCCAGAA
TGCACTGCACAATATTAAAACTTTACCTGGGATGCATCATCCCATTCAGATGAAACCTGCAGATAGTGAA
AAGTCCAACGCTGTGGAAGACAGAAAATTGTTCATAGGAATGGTTTCGAAGAAATGTAATGAGAACGACA
TCAGGGTGATGTTCTCTCCATTTGGCCAGATAGAAGAATGCCGGATCCTCCGGGGACCTGATGGGCTGAG
TCGAGGCTGTGCGTTTGTCACATTTTCTACAAGGGCAATGGCACAGAATGCAATCAAAGCCATGCATCAG
TCTCAGACCATGGAGGGCTGCTCTTCACCTATCGTGGTGAAGTTTGCTGACACTCAGAAGGACAAAGAGC
AAAGGCGCCTCCAGCAGCAGCTCGCTCAGCAGATGCAGCAGCTCAACACTGCCACCTGGGGGAACCTGAC
AGGGCTGGGCGGACTGACCCCACAGTATCTGGCGCTCCTGCAGCAGGCCACCTCCTCCAGCAACCTGGGT
GCGTTCAGCGGCATTCAACAAATGGCAGGCATGAATGCTTTACAGTTGCAGAACCTGGCGACGCTGGCTG
CTGCTGCAGCTGCGGCCCAGACCTCAGCCACCAGCACCAATGCAAACCCTCTCTCTACCACGAGCAGCGC
CCTGGGAGCCCTCACGAGTCCCGTGGCTGCTTCAACCCCCAACTCCACTGCTGGTGCAGCCATGAACTCC
TTGACCTCTCTCGGGACTCTGCAAGGACTGGCTGGAGCCACTGTTGGACTGAATAATATTAATGCACTAG
CAGTTGCTCAAATGCTCTCAGGTATGGCGGCTCTGAATGGAGGACTTGGCGCCACAGGCTTGACGAATGG
CACGGCTGGCACCATGGACGCCCTCACCCAGGCCTACTCAGGAATTCAACAGTACGCAGCCGCCGCGCTG
CCCACTCTGTACAGCCAGAGCCTGCTGCAGCAGCAGAGCGCTGCAGGCAGCCAGAAGGAAGGTCCAGAGG
GGGCAAACCTCTTTATTTACCACCTTCCACAGGAATTTGGAGACCAGGACATTCTGCAGATGTTCATGCC
TTTTGGAAATGTTATCTCTGCTAAAGTCTTCATTGACAAACAGACCAATCTGAGCAAGTGCTTTGGTTTT
GTTAGCTACGACAATCCAGTCTCTGCACAAGCTGCTATCCAAGCTATGAATGGCTTTCAGATCGGCATGA
AACGCTTGAAGGTGCAGCTGAAGCGTTCCAAAAACGACAGCAAACCTTACTGAAAGCTTGACCGTCGAGT
CTAGAGGGCCCGTTTAAACCCGCTGATCAGCCTCGACTGTGCCTTCTAGTTGCCAGCCATCTGTTGTTTG
CCCCTCCCCCGTGCCTTCCTTGACCCTGGAAGGTGCCACTCCCACTGTCCTTTCCTAATAAAATGAGGAA
ATTGCATCGCATTGTCTGAGTAGGTGTCATTCTATTCTGGGGGGTGGGGTGGGGCAGGACAGCAAGGGGG
AGGATTGGGAAGACAATAGCAGGCATGCTGGGGATGCGGTGGGCTCTATGGCTTCTGAGGCGGAAAGAAC
CAGCTGGGGCTCTAGGGGGTATCCCC
[124 nt withheld, positions 2757-2880]
C
[91 nt withheld, positions 2882-2972]
A
[49 nt withheld, positions 2974-3022]
CCTTTGACGTTGGAGTCCACGTTCTTT
[37 nt withheld, positions 3050-3086]
ACCCTATCTCGGTCTATTCTTTTGATTTATAAGGGATTTTGCCGATTTCGGCCTATTGGTTAAAAAATGA
GCTGATTTAACAAAAATTTAACGCGAATTAATTCTGTGGAATGTGTGTCAGTTAGGGTGTGGAAAGTCCC
CAGGCTCCCCAGCAGGCAGAAGTATGCAAAGCATGCATCTCAATTAGTCAGCAACCAGGTGTGGAAAGTC
CCCAGGCTCCCCAGCAGGCAGAAGTATGCAAAGCATGCATCTCAATTAGTCAGCAACCATAGTCCCGCCC
CTAACTCCGCCCATCCCGCCCCTAACTCCGCCCAGTTCCGCCCATTCTCCGCCCCATGGCTGACTAATTT
TTTTTATTTATGCAGAGGCCGAGGCCGCCTCTGCCTCTGAGCTATTCCAGAAGTAGTGAGGAGGCTTTTT
TGGAGGCCTAGGCTTTTGCAAAAAGCTCCCGGGAGCTTGTATATCCATTTTCGGATCTGATCAAGAGACA
GGATGAGGATCGTTTCGCATGATTGAACAAGATGGATTGCACGCAGGTTCTCCGGCCGCTTGGGTGGAGA
GGCTATTCGGCTATGACTGGGCACAACAGACAATCGGCTGCTCTGATGCCGCCGTGTTCCGGCTGTCAGC
GCAGGGGCGCCCGGTTCTTTTTGTCAAGACCGACCTGTCCGGTGCCCTGAATGAACTGCAGGACGAGGCA
GCGCGGCTATCGTGGCTGGCCACGACGGGCGTTCCTTGCGCAGCTGTGCTCGACGTTGTCACTGAAGCGG
GAAGGGACTGGCTGCTATTGGGCGAAGTGCCGGGGCAGGATCTCCTGTCATCTCACCTTGCTCCTGCCGA
GAAAGTATCCATCATGGCTGATGCAATGCGGCGGCTGCATACGCTTGATCCGGCTACCTGCCCATTCGAC
CACCAAGCGAAACATCGCATCGAGCGAGCACGTACTCGGATGGAAGCCGGTCTTGTCGATCAGGATGATC
TGGACGAAGAGCATCAGGGGCTCGCGCCAGCCGAACTGTTCGCCAGGCTCAAGGCGCGCATGCCCGACGG
CGAGGATCTCGTCGTGACCCATGGCGATGCCTGCTTGCCGAATATCATGGTGGAAAATGGCCGCTTTTCT
GGATTCATCGACTGTGGCCGGCTGGGTGTGGCGGACCGCTATCAGGACATAGCGTTGGCTACCCGTGATA
TTGCTGAAGAGCTTGGCGGCGAATGGGCTGACCGCTTCCTCGTGCTTTACGGTATCGCCGCTCCCGATTC
GCAGCGCATCGCCTTCTATCGCCTTCTTGACGAGTTCTTCTGAGCGGGACTCTGGGGTTCGAAATGACCG
ACCAAGCGACGCCCAACCTGCCATCACGAGATTTCGATTCCACCGCCGCCTTCTATGAAAGGTTGGGCTT
CGGAATCGTTTTCCGGGACGCCGGCTGGATGATCCTCCAGCGCGGGGATCTCATGCTGGAGTTCTTCGCC
CACCCCAACTTGTTTATTGCAGCTTATAATGGTTACAAATAAAGCAATAGCATCACAAATTTCACAAATA
AAGCATTTTTTTCACTGCATTCTAGTTGTGGTTTGTCCAAACTCATCAATGTATCTTATCATGTCTGTAT
ACCGTCGACCTCTAGCTAGAGCTTGGCGTAATCATGGTCATAGCTGTTTCCTGTGTGAAATTGTTATCCG
CTCACAATTCCACACAACATACGAGCCGGAAGCATAAAGTGTAAAGCCTGGGGTGCCTAATGAGTGAGCT
AACTCACATTAATTGCGTTGCGCTCACTGCCCGCTTTCCAGTCGGGAAACCTGTCGTGCCAGCTGCATTA
ATGAATCGGCCAACGCGCGGGGAGAGGCGGTTTGCGTATTGGGCGCTCTTCCGCTTCCTCGCTCACTGAC
TCGCTGCGCTCGGTCGTTCGGCTGCGGCGAGCGGTATCAGCTCACTCAAAGGCGGTAATACGGTTATCCA
CAGAATCAGGGGATAACGCAGGAAAGAACATGTGAGCAAAAGGCCAGCAAAAGGCCAGGAACCGTAAAAA
GGCCGCGTTGCTGGCGTTTTTCCATAGGCTCCGCCCCCCTGACGAGCATCACAAAAATCGACGCTCAAGT
CAGAGGTGGCGAAACCCGACAGGACTATAAAGATACCAGGCGTTTCCCCCTGGAAGCTCCCTCGTGCGCT
CTCCTGTTCCGACCCTGCCGCTTACCGGATACCTGTCCGCCTTTCTCCCTTCGGGAAGCGTGGCGCTTTC
TCATAGCTCACGCTGTAGGTATCTCAGTTCGGTGTAGGTCGTTCGCTCCAAGCTGGGCTGTGTGCACGAA
CCCCCCGTTCAGCCCGACCGCTGCGCCTTATCCGGTAACTATCGTCTTGAGTCCAACCCGGTAAGACACG
ACTTATCGCCACTGGCAGCAGCCACTGGTAACAGGATTAGCAGAGCGAGGTATGTAGGCGGTGCTACAGA
GTTCTTGAAGTGGTGGCCTAACTACGGCTACACTAGAAGAACAGTATTTGGTATCTGCGCTCTGCTGAAG
CCAGTTACCTTCGGAAAAAGAGTTGGTAGCTCTTGATCCGGCAAACAAACCACCGCTGGTAGCGGTGGTT
TTTTTGTTTGCAAGCAGCAGATTACGCGCAGAAAAAAAGGATCTCAAGAAGATCCTTTGATCTTTTCTAC
GGGGTCTGACGCTCAGTGGAACGAAAACTCACGTTAAGGGATTTTGGTCATGAGATTATCAAAAAGGATC
TTCACCTAGATCCTTTTAAATTAAAAATGAAGTTTTAAATCAATCTAAAGTATATATGAGTAAACTTGGT
CTGACAGTTACCAATGCTTAATCAGTGAGGCACCTATCTCAGCGATCTGTCTATTTCGTTCATCCATAGT
TGCCTGACTCCCCGTCGTGTAGATAACTACGATACGGGAGGGCTTACCATCTGGCCCCAGTGCTGCAATG
ATACCGCGAGACCCACGCTCACCGGCTCCAGATTTATCAGCAATAAACCAGCCAGCCGGAAGGGCCGAGC
GCAGAAGTGGTCCTGCAACTTTATCCGCCTCCATCCAGTCTATTAATTGTTGCCGGGAAGCTAGAGTAAG
TAGTTCGCCAGTTAATAGTTTGCGCAACGTTGTTGCCATTGCTACAGGCATCGTGGTGTCACGCTCGTCG
TTTGGTATGGCTTCATTCAGCTCCGGTTCCCAACGATCAAGGCGAGTTACATGATCCCCCATGTTGTGCA
AAAAAGCGGTTAGCTCCTTCGGTCCTCCGATCGTTGTCAGAAGTAAGTTGGCCGCAGTGTTATCACTCAT
GGTTATGGCAGCACTGCATAATTCTCTTACTGTCATGCCATCCGTAAGATGCTTTTCTGTGACTGGTGAG
TACTCAACCAAGTCATTCTGAGAATAGTGTATGCGGCGACCGAGTTGCTCTTGCCCGGCGTCAATACGGG
ATAATACCGCGCCACATAGCAGAACTTTAAAAGTGCTCATCATTGGAAAACGTTCTTCGGGGCGAAAACT
CTCAAGGATCTTACCGCTGTTGAGATCCAGTTCGATGTAACCCACTCGTGCACCCAACTGATCTTCAGCA
TCTTTTACTTTCACCAGCGTTTCTGGGTGAGCAAAAACAGGAAGGCAAAATGCCGCAAAAAAGGGAATAA
GGGCGACACGGAAATGTTGAATACTCATACTCTTCCTTTTTCAATATTATTGAAGCATTTATCAGGGTTA
TTGTCTCATGAGCGGATACATATTTGAATGTATTTAGAAAAATAAACAAATAGGGGTTCCGCGCACATTT
CCCCGAAAAGTGCCACCTGACGTC
